>Addgene plasmid #206919 | pMSCV-FLAG-puro-mOct4 S102A | addgene full sequence | sequence record 410094 | Addgene NGS Result
TGAAAGACCCCACCTGTAGGTTTGGCAAGCTAGCTTAAGTAACGCCATTTTGCAAGGCATGGAAAATACA
TAACTGAGAATAGAGAAGTTCAGATCAAGGTTAGGAACAGAGAGACAGCAGAATATGGGCCAAACAGGAT
ATCTGTGGTAAGCAGTTCCTGCCCCGGCTCAGGGCCAAGAACAGATGGTCCCCAGATGCGGTCCCGCCCT
CAGCAGTTTCTAGAGAACCATCAGATGTTTCCAGGGTGCCCCAAGGACCTGAAATGACCCTGTGCCTTAT
TTGAACTAACCAATCAGTTCGCTTCTCGCTTCTGTTCGCGCGCTTCTGCTCCCCGAGCTCAATAAAAGAG
CCCACAACCCCTCACTCGGCGCGCCAGTCCTCCGATAGACTGCGTCGCCCGGGTACCCGTATTCCCAATA
AAGCCTCTTGCTGTTTGCATCCGAATCGTGGACTCGCTGATCCTTGGGAGGGTCTCCTCAGATTGATTGA
CTGCCCACCTCGGGGGTCTTTCATTTGGAGGTTCCACCGAGATTTGGAGACCCCTGCCCAGGGACCACCG
ACCCCCCCGCCGGGAGGTAAGCTGGCCAGCGGTCGTTTCGTGTCTGTCTCTGTCTTTGTGCGTGTTTGTG
CCGGCATCTAATGTTTGCGCCTGCGTCTGTACTAGTTAGCTAACTAGCTCTGTATCTGGCGGACCCGTGG
TGGAACTGACGAGTTCTGAACACCCGGCCGCAACCCTGGGAGACGTCCCAGGGACTTTGGGGGCCGTTTT
TGTGGCCCGACCTGAGGAAGGGAGTCGATGTGGAATCCGACCCCGTCAGGATATGTGGTTCTGGTAGGAG
ACGAGAACCTAAAACAGTTCCCGCCTCCGTCTGAATTTTTGCTTTCGGTTTGGAACCGAAGCCGCGCGTC
TTGTCTGCTGCAGCGCTGCAGCATCGTTCTGTGTTGTCTCTGTCTGACTGTGTTTCTGTATTTGTCTGAA
AATTAGGGCCAGACTGTTACCACTCCCTTAAGTTTGACCTTAGGTCACTGGAAAGATGTCGAGCGGATCG
CTCACAACCAGTCGGTAGATGTCAAGAAGAGACGTTGGGTTACCTTCTGCTCTGCAGAATGGCCAACCTT
TAACGTCGGATGGCCGCGAGACGGCACCTTTAACCGAGACCTCATCACCCAGGTTAAGATCAAGGTCTTT
TCACCTGGCCCGCATGGACACCCAGACCAGGTCCCCTACATCGTGACCTGGGAAGCCTTGGCTTTTGACC
CCCCTCCCTGGGTCAAGCCCTTTGTACACCCTAAGCCTCCGCCTCCTCTTCCTCCATCCGCCCCGTCTCT
CCCCCTTGAACCTCCTCGTTCGACCCCGCCTCGATCCTCCCTTTATCCAGCCCTCACTCCTTCTCTAGGC
GCCGGAATTAGATCTGCCACCATGGATTACAAGGATGACGACGATAAGCTCGAGACCATGGCTGGACACC
TGGCTTCAGACTTCGCCTTCTCACCCCCACCAGGTGGGGGTGATGGGTCAGCAGGGCTGGAGCCGGGCTG
GGTGGATCCTCGAACCTGGCTAAGCTTCCAAGGGCCTCCAGGTGGGCCTGGAATCGGACCAGGCTCAGAG
GTATTGGGGATCTCCCCATGTCCGCCCGCATACGAGTTCTGCGGAGGGATGGCATACTGTGGACCTCAGG
TTGGACTGGGCCTAGTCCCCCAAGTTGGCGTGGAGACTTTGCAGCCTGAGGGCCAGGCAGGAGCACGAGT
GGAAAGCAACGCAGAGGGAACCTCCTCTGAGCCCTGTGCCGACCGCCCCAATGCCGTGAAGTTGGAGAAG
GTGGAACCAACTCCCGAGGAGTCCCAGGACATGAAAGCCCTGCAGAAGGAGCTAGAACAGTTTGCCAAGC
TGCTGAAGCAGAAGAGGATCACCTTGGGGTACACCCAGGCCGACGTGGGGCTCACCCTGGGCGTTCTCTT
TGGAAAGGTGTTCAGCCAGACCACCATCTGTCGCTTCGAGGCCTTGCAGCTCAGCCTTAAGAACATGTGT
AAGCTGCGGCCCCTGCTGGAGAAGTGGGTGGAGGAAGCCGACAACAATGAGAACCTTCAGGAGATATGCA
AATCGGAGACCCTGGTGCAGGCCCGGAAGAGAAAGCGAACTAGCATTGAGAACCGTGTGAGGTGGAGTCT
GGAGACCATGTTTCTGAAGTGCCCGAAGCCCTCCCTACAGCAGATCACTCACATCGCCAATCAGCTTGGG
CTAGAGAAGGATGTGGTTCGAGTATGGTTCTGTAACCGGCGCCAGAAGGGCAAAAGATCAAGTATTGAGT
ATTCCCAACGAGAAGAGTATGAGGCTACAGGGACACCTTTCCCAGGGGGGGCTGTATCCTTTCCTCTGCC
CCCAGGTCCCCACTTTGGCACCCCAGGCTATGGAAGCCCCCACTTCACCACACTCTACTCAGTCCCTTTT
CCTGAGGGCGAGGCCTTTCCCTCTGTTCCCGTCACTGCTCTGGGCTCTCCCATGCATTCAAACTGAGAAT
TCTACCGGGTAGGGGAGGCGCTTTTCCCAAGGCAGTCTGGAGCATGCGCTTTAGCAGCCCCGCTGGGCAC
TTGGCGCTACACAAGTGGCCTCTGGCCTCGCACACATTCCACATCCACCGGTAGGCGCCAACCGGCTCCG
TTCTTTGGTGGCCCCTTCGCGCCACCTTCTACTCCTCCCCTAGTCAGGAAGTTCCCCCCCGCCCCGCAGC
TCGCGTCGTGCAGGACGTGACAAATGGAAGTAGCACGTCTCACTAGTCTCGTGCAGATGGACAGCACCGC
TGAGCAATGGAAGCGGGTAGGCCTTTGGGGCAGCGGCCAATAGCAGCTTTGCTCCTTCGCTTTCTGGGCT
CAGAGGCTGGGAAGGGGTGGGTCCGGGGGCGGGCTCAGGGGCGGGCTCAGGGGCGGGGCGGGCGCCCGAA
GGTCCTCCGGAGGCCCGGCATTCTGCACGCTTCAAAAGCGCACGTCTGCCGCGCTGTTCTCCTCTTCCTC
ATCTCCGGGCCTTTCGACCTGCAGCCCAAGCTTACCATGACCGAGTACAAGCCCACGGTGCGCCTCGCCA
CCCGCGACGACGTCCCCAGGGCCGTACGCACCCTCGCCGCCGCGTTCGCCGACTACCCCGCCACGCGCCA
CACCGTCGATCCGGACCGCCACATCGAGCGGGTCACCGAGCTGCAAGAACTCTTCCTCACGCGCGTCGGG
CTCGACATCGGCAAGGTGTGGGTCGCGGACGACGGCGCCGCGGTGGCGGTCTGGACCACGCCGGAGAGCG
TCGAAGCGGGGGCGGTGTTCGCCGAGATCGGCCCGCGCATGGCCGAGTTGAGCGGTTCCCGGCTGGCCGC
GCAGCAACAGATGGAAGGCCTCCTGGCGCCGCACCGGCCCAAGGAGCCCGCGTGGTTCCTGGCCACCGTC
GGCGTCTCGCCCGACCACCAGGGCAAGGGTCTGGGCAGCGCCGTCGTGCTCCCCGGAGTGGAGGCGGCCG
AGCGCGCCGGGGTGCCCGCCTTCCTGGAGACCTCCGCGCCCCGCAACCTCCCCTTCTACGAGCGGCTCGG
CTTCACCGTCACCGCCGACGTCGAGGTGCCCGAAGGACCGCGCACCTGGTGCATGACCCGCAAGCCCGGT
GCCTGACGCCCGCCCCACGACCCGCAGCGCCCGACCGAAAGGAGCGCACGACCCCATGCATCGATAAAAT
AAAAGATTTTATTTAGTCTCCAGAAAAAGGGGGGAATGAAAGACCCCACCTGTAGGTTTGGCAAGCTAGC
TTAAGTAACGCCATTTTGCAAGGCATGGAAAATACATAACTGAGAATAGAGAAGTTCAGATCAAGGTTAG
GAACAGAGAGACAGCAGAATATGGGCCAAACAGGATATCTGTGGTAAGCAGTTCCTGCCCCGGCTCAGGG
CCAAGAACAGATGGTCCCCAGATGCGGTCCCGCCCTCAGCAGTTTCTAGAGAACCATCAGATGTTTCCAG
GGTGCCCCAAGGACCTGAAATGACCCTGTGCCTTATTTGAACTAACCAATCAGTTCGCTTCTCGCTTCTG
TTCGCGCGCTTCTGCTCCCCGAGCTCAATAAAAGAGCCCACAACCCCTCACTCGGCGCGCCAGTCCTCCG
ATAGACTGCGTCGCCCGGGTACCCGTGTATCCAATAAACCCTCTTGCAGTTGCATCCGACTTGTGGTCTC
GCTGTTCCTTGGGAGGGTCTCCTCTGAGTGATTGACTACCCGTCAGCGGGGGTCTTTCATGGGTAACAGT
TTCTTGAAGTTGGAGAACAACATTCTGAGGGTAGGAGTCGAATATTAAGTAATCCTGACTCAATTAGCCA
CTGTTTTGAATCCACATACTCCAATACTCCTGAAATAGTTCATTATGGACAGCGCAGAAAGAGCTGGGGA
GAATTGTGAAATTGTTATCCGCTCACAATTCCACACAACATACGAGCCGGAAGCATAAAGTGTAAAGCCT
GGGGTGCCTAATGAGTGAGCTAACTCACATTAATTGCGTTGCGCTCACTGCCCGCTTTCCAGTCGGGAAA
CCTGTCGTGCCAGCTGCATTAATGAATCGGCCAACGCGCGGGGAGAGGCGGTTTGCGTATTGGGCGCTCT
TCCGCTTCCTCGCTCACTGACTCGCTGCGCTCGGTCGTTCGGCTGCGGCGAGCGGTATCAGCTCACTCAA
AGGCGGTAATACGGTTATCCACAGAATCAGGGGATAACGCAGGAAAGAACATGTGAGCAAAAGGCCAGCA
AAAGGCCAGGAACCGTAAAAAGGCCGCGTTGCTGGCGTTTTTCCATAGGCTCCGCCCCCCTGACGAGCAT
CACAAAAATCGACGCTCAAGTCAGAGGTGGCGAAACCCGACAGGACTATAAAGATACCAGGCGTTTCCCC
CTGGAAGCTCCCTCGTGCGCTCTCCTGTTCCGACCCTGCCGCTTACCGGATACCTGTCCGCCTTTCTCCC
TTCGGGAAGCGTGGCGCTTTCTCATAGCTCACGCTGTAGGTATCTCAGTTCGGTGTAGGTCGTTCGCTCC
AAGCTGGGCTGTGTGCACGAACCCCCCGTTCAGCCCGACCGCTGCGCCTTATCCGGTAACTATCGTCTTG
AGTCCAACCCGGTAAGACACGACTTATCGCCACTGGCAGCAGCCACTGGTAACAGGATTAGCAGAGCGAG
GTATGTAGGCGGTGCTACAGAGTTCTTGAAGTGGTGGCCTAACTACGGCTACACTAGAAGAACAGTATTT
GGTATCTGCGCTCTGCTGAAGCCAGTTACCTTCGGAAAAAGAGTTGGTAGCTCTTGATCCGGCAAACAAA
CCACCGCTGGTAGCGGTGGTTTTTTTGTTTGCAAGCAGCAGATTACGCGCAGAAAAAAAGGATCTCAAGA
AGATCCTTTGATCTTTTCTACGGGGTCTGACGCTCAGTGGAACGAAAACTCACGTTAAGGGATTTTGGTC
ATGAGATTATCAAAAAGGATCTTCACCTAGATCCTTTTAAATTAAAAATGAAGTTTTAAATCAATCTAAA
GTATATATGAGTAAACTTGGTCTGACAGTTACCAATGCTTAATCAGTGAGGCACCTATCTCAGCGATCTG
TCTATTTCGTTCATCCATAGTTGCCTGACTCCCCGTCGTGTAGATAACTACGATACGGGAGGGCTTACCA
TCTGGCCCCAGTGCTGCAATGATACCGCGAGACCCACGCTCACCGGCTCCAGATTTATCAGCAATAAACC
AGCCAGCCGGAAGGGCCGAGCGCAGAAGTGGTCCTGCAACTTTATCCGCCTCCATCCAGTCTATTAATTG
TTGCCGGGAAGCTAGAGTAAGTAGTTCGCCAGTTAATAGTTTGCGCAACGTTGTTGCCATTGCTACAGGC
ATCGTGGTGTCACGCTCGTCGTTTGGTATGGCTTCATTCAGCTCCGGTTCCCAACGATCAAGGCGAGTTA
CATGATCCCCCATGTTGTGCAAAAAAGCGGTTAGCTCCTTCGGTCCTCCGATCGTTGTCAGAAGTAAGTT
GGCCGCAGTGTTATCACTCATGGTTATGGCAGCACTGCATAATTCTCTTACTGTCATGCCATCCGTAAGA
TGCTTTTCTGTGACTGGTGAGTACTCAACCAAGTCATTCTGAGAATAGTGTATGCGGCGACCGAGTTGCT
CTTGCCCGGCGTCAATACGGGATAATACCGCGCCACATAGCAGAACTTTAAAAGTGCTCATCATTGGAAA
ACGTTCTTCGGGGCGAAAACTCTCAAGGATCTTACCGCTGTTGAGATCCAGTTCGATGTAACCCACTCGT
GCACCCAACTGATCTTCAGCATCTTTTACTTTCACCAGCGTTTCTGGGTGAGCAAAAACAGGAAGGCAAA
ATGCCGCAAAAAAGGGAATAAGGGCGACACGGAAATGTTGAATACTCATACTCTTCCTTTTTCAATATTA
TTGAAGCATTTATCAGGGTTATTGTCTCATGAGCGGATACATATTTGAATGTATTTAGAAAAATAAACAA
ATAGGGGTTCCGCGCACATTTCCCCGAAAAGTGCCACCTGACGTCTAAGAAACCATTATTATCATGACAT
TAACCTATAAAAATAGGCGTATCACGAGGCCCTTTCGTCTCGCGCGTTTCGGTGATGACGGTGAAAACCT
CTGACACATGCAGCTCCCGGAGACGGTCACAGCTTGTCTGTAAGCGGATGCCGGGAGCAGACAAGCCCGT
CAGGGCGCGTCAGCGGGTGTTGGCGGGTGTCGGGGCTGGCTTAACTATGCGGCATCAGAGCAGATTGTAC
TGAGAGTGCACCATATGCGGTGTGAAATACCGCACAGATGCGTAAGGAGAAAATACCGCATCAGGCGCCA
TTCGCCATTCAGGCTGCGCAACTGTTGGGAAGGGCGATCGGTGCGGGCCTCTTCGCTATTACGCCAGCTG
GCGAAAGGGGGATGTGCTGCAAGGCGATTAAGTTGGGTAACGCCAGGGTTTTCCCAGTCACGACGTTGTA
AAACGACGGCGCAAGGAATGGTGCATGCAAGGAGATGGCGCCCAACAGTCCCCCGGCCACGGGGCCTGCC
ACCATACCCACGCCGAAACAAGCGCTCATGAGCCCGAAGTGGCGAGCCCGATCTTCCCCATCGGTGATGT
CGGCGATATAGGCGCCAGCAACCGCACCTGTGGCGCCGGTGATGCCGGCCACGATGCGTCCGGCGTAGAG
GCGATTAGTCCAATTTGTTAAAGACAGGATATCAGTGGTCCAGGCTCTAGTTTTGACTCAACAATATCAC
CAGCTGAAGCCTATAGAGTACGAGCCATAGATAAAATAAAAGATTTTATTTAGTCTCCAGAAAAAGGGGG
GAA
Features (pLannotate 1.2.2; 20 found; start..end, strand, type, name):
    579..920     +  misc_feature   MESV Ψ: packaging signal of murine embryonic stem cell virus
    987..1403    +  CDS            gag (truncated): truncated Moloney murine leukemia virus (MMLV) gag gene lacking the start codon
   1425..1453    +  CDS            3xFLAG (fragment): three tandem FLAG® epitope tags
   1458..2513    +  CDS            Pou5f1: PO5F1_MOUSE - Also known as Oct-3, Oct-4, Otf-3, Otf3. Experimental evidence at protein level: Swiss-Prot protein existence level 1. Transcription factor that binds to the octamer motif (5'- ATTTGCAT-3') (PubMed:1972777, PubMed:1690859, PubMed:1967980, PubMed:17525163, PubMed:23376973). Forms a trimeric complex with SOX2 or SOX15 on DNA and controls the expression of a number of genes involved in embryonic development such as YES1, FGF4, UTF1 and ZFP206 (PubMed:15863505, PubMed:17097055, PubMed:17496161, PubMed:19740739). Critical for early embryogenesis and for embryonic stem cell pluripotenc
   2527..3026    +  promoter       PGK promoter: mouse phosphoglycerate kinase 1 promoter
   3047..3646    +  CDS            PuroR: puromycin N-acetyltransferase; pac from Streptomyces alboniger; confers resistance to puromycin
   3746..4260    +  LTR            3' LTR: 3' long terminal repeat from murine embryonic stem cell virus
   4422..4438    -  protein_bind   lac operator: The lac repressor binds to the lac operator to inhibit transcription in E. coli. This inhibition can be relieved by adding lactose or isopropyl-β-D-thiogalactopyranoside (IPTG). lac repressor encoded by lacI
   4446..4476    -  promoter       lac promoter: promoter for the E. coli lac operon
   4491..4512    -  protein_bind   CAP binding site: CAP binding activates transcription in the presence of cAMP. E. coli catabolite activator protein
   4525..4617    -  CDS            lacI (fragment): lac repressor; lacI; The lac repressor binds to the lac operator to inhibit transcription in E. coli. This inhibition can be relieved by adding lactose or isopropyl-β-D-thiogalactopyranoside (IPTG).
   4800..5388    -  rep_origin     ori: high-copy-number ColE1/pMB1/pBR322/pUC origin of replication
   5559..6419    -  CDS            AmpR: β-lactamase; bla; confers resistance to ampicillin, carbenicillin, and related antibiotics
   6420..6524    -  promoter       AmpR promoter: bla
   6619..6654    +  CDS            rop (fragment): Rop protein, which maintains plasmids at low copy number; rop
   6756..6855    +  misc_feature   bom (fragment): basis of mobility region from pBR322
   6861..7010    -  CDS            lacZα (fragment): LacZα fragment of β-galactosidase; lacZ fragment
   7010..7211    -  CDS            TcR (fragment): tetracycline efflux protein; tet; confers resistance to tetracycline
   7212..7310    +  CDS            env (fragment): murine leukemia virus gPr80 envelope polyprotein precursor; env; proteolytically cleaved into gp70SU and p15TM subunits
   7352..515     +  LTR            5' LTR (across the origin): 5' long terminal repeat from murine embryonic stem cell virus
