[The description below was written by a language model from this plasmid's Addgene catalogue record and pLannotate feature annotations shown in this document.]
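Description:
pMSCV-FLAG-puro-mOct4 S102A is a 7.35 kb gammaretroviral expression plasmid built on the pMSCV (murine stem cell virus) backbone, catalogued as a mammalian expression vector. It carries mouse Oct4 (Pou5f1), the POU-domain transcription factor that binds the octamer motif and is central to early embryogenesis and embryonic stem cell pluripotency. The insert bears a serine-to-alanine substitution at residue 102. The record does not explain the reason for this change, although alanine replacement of a serine is commonly used to block phosphorylation at that position. An N-terminal FLAG epitope supplied by the backbone sits immediately upstream of the coding sequence. The annotation detects it only as a short fragment matching a 3xFLAG reference, which is consistent with a single FLAG tag for detection or immunoprecipitation.

The proviral cassette is flanked by MESV-derived 5′ and 3′ long terminal repeats. The 5′ LTR drives transcription of the genomic RNA and of FLAG-Oct4. It is followed by the Ψ packaging signal and a truncated gag segment lacking its start codon, which together promote encapsidation of the transcript when the plasmid is introduced into a packaging cell line supplying gag, pol and env in trans. Downstream of Oct4, an internal mouse PGK promoter drives puromycin N-acetyltransferase, so stably transduced or transfected cells can be selected with puromycin. The bacterial portion contains a high-copy ColE1/pUC-type origin and an ampicillin resistance gene, along with non-functional remnants of lac, rop, bom, tetracycline resistance and env sequences inherited from earlier vectors. The construct is suited to stable expression of the S102A mutant in mammalian cells, for example for comparison with wild-type Oct4.
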