Addgene plasmid #206919: pMSCV-FLAG-puro-mOct4 S102A
Purpose: Expression of mOct4 S102A mutation
Depositing lab: Hyonchol Jang. Depositing organization: National Cancer Center (KR).
Backbone
  Vector backbone: pMSCV
  Vector type: Mammalian Expression
Growth in bacteria
  Bacterial resistance: Ampicillin, 100 μg/mL
  Growth temperature: 37°C
  Growth strain: NEB Stable
  Copy number: High Copy
Gene/Insert
  Gene/Insert name: Oct4
  Species: M. musculus (mouse)
  Mutation: S102A
  Entrez Gene: Pou5f1 (a.k.a. NF-A3, Oct-3, Oct-3/4, Oct-4, Oct3, Oct3/4, Oct4, Otf-3, Otf-4, Otf3, Otf3-rs7, Otf3g, Otf4)
  Tag / fusion protein: FLAG (N terminal on backbone)
  Cloning method: Restriction Enzyme; 5′ cloning site unknown (unknown if destroyed)
Terms and licenses: Academic/Nonprofit Terms; Industry Terms: Not Available to Industry
How to cite: pMSCV-FLAG-puro-mOct4 S102A was a gift from Hyonchol Jang (Addgene plasmid # 206919 ; http://n2t.net/addgene:206919 ; RRID:Addgene_206919)
